>Addgene plasmid #250086 | pGEX-Erbin-PDZ-1 | addgene full sequence | sequence record 498098 | Addgene NGS Result
ATGTTCTTTCCTGCGTTATCCCCTGATTCTGTGGATAACCGTATTACCGCCTTTGAGTGAGCTGATACCG
CTCGCCGCAGCCGAACGACCGAGCGCAGCGAGTCAGTGAGCGAGGAAGCGGAAGAGCGCCTGATGCGGTA
TTTTCTCCTTACGCATCTGTGCGGTATTTCACACCGCATAAATTCCGACACCATCGAATGGCGCAAAACC
TTTCGCGGTATGGCATGATAGCGCCCGGAAGAGAGTCAATTCAGGGTGGTGAATGTGAAACCAGTAACGT
TATACGATGTCGCAGAGTATGCCGGTGTCTCTTATCAGACCGTTTCCCGCGTGGTGAACCAGGCCAGCCA
CGTTTCTGCGAAAACGCGGGAAAAAGTGGAAGCGGCGATGGCGGAGCTGAATTACATTCCCAACCGCGTG
GCACAACAACTGGCGGGCAAACAGTCGTTGCTGATTGGCGTTGCCACCTCCAGTCTGGCCCTGCACGCGC
CGTCGCAAATTGTCGCGGCGATTAAATCTCGCGCCGATCAACTGGGTGCCAGCGTGGTGGTGTCGATGGT
AGAACGAAGCGGCGTCGAAGCCTGTAAAGCGGCGGTGCACAATCTTCTCGCGCAACGCGTCAGTGGGCTG
ATCATTAACTATCCGCTGGATGACCAGGATGCCATTGCTGTGGAAGCTGCCTGCACTAATGTTCCGGCGT
TATTTCTTGATGTCTCTGACCAGACACCCATCAACAGTATTATTTTCTCCCATGAAGACGGTACGCGACT
GGGCGTGGAGCATCTGGTCGCATTGGGTCACCAGCAAATCGCGCTGTTAGCGGGCCCATTAAGTTCTGTC
TCGGCGCGTCTGCGTCTGGCTGGCTGGCATAAATATCTCACTCGCAATCAAATTCAGCCGATAGCGGAAC
GGGAAGGCGACTGGAGTGCCATGTCCGGTTTTCAACAAACCATGCAAATGCTGAATGAGGGCATCGTTCC
CACTGCGATGCTGGTTGCCAACGATCAGATGGCGCTGGGCGCAATGCGCGCCATTACCGAGTCCGGGCTG
CGCGTTGGTGCGGATATCTCGGTAGTGGGATACGACGATACCGAAGACAGCTCATGTTATATCCCGCCGT
TAACCACCATCAAACAGGATTTTCGCCTGCTGGGGCAAACCAGCGTGGACCGCTTGCTGCAACTCTCTCA
GGGCCAGGCGGTGAAGGGCAATCAGCTGTTGCCCGTCTCACTGGTGAAAAGAAAAACCACCCTGGCGCCC
AATACGCAAACCGCCTCTCCCCGCGCGTTGGCCGATTCATTAATGCAGCTGGCACGACAGGTTTCCCGAC
TGGAAAGCGGGCAGTGAGCGCAACGCAATTAATGTAAGTTAGCTCACTCATTAGGCACCCCAGGCTTTAC
ACTTTATGCTTCCGGCTCGTATGTTGTGTGGAATTGTGAGCGGATAACAATTTCACACAGGAAACAGCTA
TGACCATGATTACGGATTCACTGGCCGTCGTTTTACAACGTCGTGACTGGGAAAACCCTGGCGTTACCCA
ACTTAATCGCCTTGCAGCACATCCCCCTTTCGCCAGCTGGCGTAATAGCGAAGAGGCCCGCACCGATCGC
CCTTCCCAACAGTTGCGCAGCCTGAATGGCGAATGGCGCTTTGCCTGGTTTCCGGCACCAGAAGCGGTGC
CGGAAAGCTGGCTGGAGTGCGATCTTCCTGAGGCCGATACTGTCGTCGTCCCCTCAAACTGGCAGATGCA
CGGTTACGATGCGCCCATCTACACCAACGTGACCTATCCCATTACGGTCAATCCGCCGTTTGTTCCCACG
GAGAATCCGACGGGTTGTTACTCGCTCACATTTAATGTTGATGAAAGCTGGCTACAGGAAGGCCAGACGC
GAATTATTTTTGATGGCGTTGGAATTAGCTTATCGACTGCACGGTGCACCAATGCTTCTGGCGTCAGGCA
GCCATCGGAAGCTGTGGTATGGCTGTGCAGGTCGTAAATCACTGCATAATTCGTGTCGCTCAAGGCGCAC
TCCCGTTCTGGATAATGTTTTTTGCGCCGACATCATAACGGTTCTGGCAAATATTCTGAAATGAGCTGTT
GACAATTAATCATCGGCTCGTATAATGTGTGGAATTGTGAGCGGATAACAATTTCACACAGGAAACAGTA
TTCATGTCCCCTATACTAGGTTATTGGAAAATTAAGGGCCTTGTGCAACCCACTCGACTTCTTTTGGAAT
ATCTTGAAGAAAAATATGAAGAGCATTTGTATGAGCGCGATGAAGGTGATAAATGGCGAAACAAAAAGTT
TGAATTGGGTTTGGAGTTTCCCAATCTTCCTTATTATATTGATGGTGATGTTAAATTAACACAGTCTATG
GCCATCATACGTTATATAGCTGACAAGCACAACATGTTGGGTGGTTGTCCAAAAGAGCGTGCAGAGATTT
CAATGCTTGAAGGAGCGGTTTTGGATATTAGATACGGTGTTTCGAGAATTGCATATAGTAAAGACTTTGA
AACTCTCAAAGTTGATTTTCTTAGCAAGCTACCTGAAATGCTGAAAATGTTCGAAGATCGTTTATGTCAT
AAAACATATTTAAATGGTGATCATGTAACCCATCCTGACTTCATGTTGTATGACGCTCTTGATGTTGTTT
TATACATGGACCCAATGTGCCTGGATGCGTTCCCAAAATTAGTTTGTTTTAAAAAACGTATTGAAGCTAT
CCCACAAATTGATAAGTACTTGAAATCCAGCAAGTATATAGCATGGCCTTTGCAGGGCTGGCAAGCCACG
TTTGGTGGTGGCGACCATCCTCCAAAATCGGATCTGGTTCCGCGTGGATCCGAAATCCGCGTTCGTGTTG
AAAAAGATCCGGAATTAGGTTTTAGCATCTCTGGTGGCGTTGGCGGTCGCGGTAATCCATTTCGTCCTGA
TGATGATGGTATCTTTGTGACAAGGGTGCAGCCAGAAGGCCCTGCCTCTAAACTGTTACAGCCGGGCGAT
AAAATTATTCAGGCAAATGGCTATAGCTTTATCAATATCGAACATGGTCAGGCAGTGAGTCTGCTGAAAA
CCTTTCATAATGCCGTGGACCTAATCATTGTGCGCGAAGTTCTCGAGCGGCCGCATCGTGACTGACTGAC
GATCTGCCTCGCGCGTTTCGGTGATGACGGTGAAAACCTCTGACACATGCAGCTCCCGGAGACGGTCACA
GCTTGTCTGTAAGCGGATGCCGGGAGCAGACAAGCCCGTCAGGGCGCGTCAGCGGGTGTTGGCGGGTGTC
GGGGCGCAGCCATGACCCAGTCACGTAGCGATAGCGGAGTGTATAATTCTTGAAGACGAAAGGGCCTCGT
GATACGCCTATTTTTATAGGTTAATGTCATGATAATAATGGTTTCTTAGACGTCAGGTGGCACTTTTCGG
GGAAATGTGCGCGGAACCCCTATTTGTTTATTTTTCTAAATACATTCAAATATGTATCCGCTCATGAGAC
AATAACCCTGATAAATGCTTCAATAATATTGAAAAAGGAAGAGTATGAGTATTCAACATTTCCGTGTCGC
CCTTATTCCCTTTTTTGCGGCATTTTGCCTTCCTGTTTTTGCTCACCCAGAAACGCTGGTGAAAGTAAAA
GATGCTGAAGATCAGTTGGGTGCACGAGTGGGTTACATCGAACTGGATCTCAACAGCGGTAAGATCCTTG
AGAGTTTTCGCCCCGAAGAACGTTTTCCAATGATGAGCACTTTTAAAGTTCTGCTATGTGGCGCGGTATT
ATCCCGTGTTGACGCCGGGCAAGAGCAACTCGGTCGCCGCATACACTATTCTCAGAATGACTTGGTTGAG
TACTCACCAGTCACAGAAAAGCATCTTACGGATGGCATGACAGTAAGAGAATTATGCAGTGCTGCCATAA
CCATGAGTGATAACACTGCGGCCAACTTACTTCTGACAACGATCGGAGGACCGAAGGAGCTAACCGCTTT
TTTGCACAACATGGGGGATCATGTAACTCGCCTTGATCGTTGGGAACCGGAGCTGAATGAAGCCATACCA
AACGACGAGCGTGACACCACGATGCCTGCAGCAATGGCAACAACGTTGCGCAAACTATTAACTGGCGAAC
TACTTACTCTAGCTTCCCGGCAACAATTAATAGACTGGATGGAGGCGGATAAAGTTGCAGGACCACTTCT
GCGCTCGGCCCTTCCGGCTGGCTGGTTTATTGCTGATAAATCTGGAGCCGGTGAGCGTGGGTCTCGCGGT
ATCATTGCAGCACTGGGGCCAGATGGTAAGCCCTCCCGTATCGTAGTTATCTACACGACGGGGAGTCAGG
CAACTATGGATGAACGAAATAGACAGATCGCTGAGATAGGTGCCTCACTGATTAAGCATTGGTAACTGTC
AGACCAAGTTTACTCATATATACTTTAGATTGATTTAAAACTTCATTTTTAATTTAAAAGGATCTAGGTG
AAGATCCTTTTTGATAATCTCATGACCAAAATCCCTTAACGTGAGTTTTCGTTCCACTGAGCGTCAGACC
CCGTAGAAAAGATCAAAGGATCTTCTTGAGATCCTTTTTTTCTGCGCGTAATCTGCTGCTTGCAAACAAA
AAAACCACCGCTACCAGCGGTGGTTTGTTTGCCGGATCAAGAGCTACCAACTCTTTTTCCGAAGGTAACT
GGCTTCAGCAGAGCGCAGATACCAAATACTGTCCTTCTAGTGTAGCCGTAGTTAGGCCACCACTTCAAGA
ACTCTGTAGCACCGCCTACATACCTCGCTCTGCTAATCCTGTTACCAGTGGCTGCTGCCAGTGGCGATAA
GTCGTGTCTTACCGGGTTGGACTCAAGACGATAGTTACCGGATAAGGCGCAGCGGTCGGGCTGAACGGGG
GGTTCGTGCACACAGCCCAGCTTGGAGCGAACGACCTACACCGAACTGAGATACCTACAGCGTGAGCTAT
GAGAAAGCGCCACGCTTCCCGAAGGGAGAAAGGCGGACAGGTATCCGGTAAGCGGCAGGGTCGGAACAGG
AGAGCGCACGAGGGAGCTTCCAGGGGGAAACGCCTGGTATCTTTATAGTCCTGTCGGGTTTCGCCACCTC
TGACTTGAGCGTCGATTTTTGTGATGCTCGTCAGGGGGGCGGAGCCTATGGAAAAACGCCAGCAACGCGG
CCTTTTTACGGTTCCTGGCCTTTTGCTGGCCTTTTGCTCAC
Features (pLannotate 1.2.2; 18 found; start..end, strand, type, name):
      1..124     +  rep_origin     RSF ori (fragment): Plasmids containing the RSF 1030 origin of replication can be propagated in E. coli cells that contain additional plasmids with compatible origins.
    129..180     -  misc_feature   bom (fragment): basis of mobility region from pBR322
    187..264     +  promoter       lacI promoter: lacI
    265..1347    +  CDS            lacI: lac repressor; lacI; The lac repressor binds to the lac operator to inhibit transcription in E. coli. This inhibition can be relieved by adding lactose or isopropyl-β-D-thiogalactopyranoside (IPTG).
   1360..1381    +  protein_bind   CAP binding site: CAP binding activates transcription in the presence of cAMP. E. coli catabolite activator protein
   1396..1426    +  promoter       lac promoter: promoter for the E. coli lac operon
   1434..1450    +  protein_bind   lac operator: The lac repressor binds to the lac operator to inhibit transcription in E. coli. This inhibition can be relieved by adding lactose or isopropyl-β-D-thiogalactopyranoside (IPTG). lac repressor encoded by lacI
   1470..1643    +  CDS            lacZα: LacZα fragment of β-galactosidase; lacZ fragment
   1907..2023    -  CDS            yciV (fragment): RNAAM_ECOLI - Also known as trpH From Escherichia coli (strain K12).
   2099..2127    +  promoter       tac promoter: strong E. coli promoter; hybrid between the trp and lac UV5 promoters
   2135..2151    +  protein_bind   lac operator: The lac repressor binds to the lac operator to inhibit transcription in E. coli. This inhibition can be relieved by adding lactose or isopropyl-β-D-thiogalactopyranoside (IPTG). lac repressor encoded by lacI
   2174..2827    +  CDS            GST26_SCHJA: Experimental evidence at protein level: Swiss-Prot protein existence level 1. GST isoenzymes appear to play a central role in the parasite detoxification system. Other functions are also suspected including a role in increasing the solubility of haematin in the parasite gut. From Schistosoma japonicum (Blood fluke).
   2852..3121    +  CDS            Erbin (fragment): ERBIN_MOUSE - Also known as Erbb2ip From Mus musculus (Mouse).
   3154..3193    +  CDS            rop (fragment): Rop protein, which maintains plasmids at low copy number; rop
   3295..3335    +  misc_feature   bom (fragment): basis of mobility region from pBR322
   3440..3544    +  promoter       AmpR promoter: bla
   3545..4405    +  CDS            AmpR: β-lactamase; bla; confers resistance to ampicillin, carbenicillin, and related antibiotics
   4576..5164    +  rep_origin     ori: high-copy-number ColE1/pMB1/pBR322/pUC origin of replication
