[The description below was written by a language model from this plasmid's Addgene catalogue record and pLannotate feature annotations shown in this document.]
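Description:
pGEX-Erbin-PDZ-1 is a bacterial expression plasmid built on the pGEX-4T-1 backbone for producing the PDZ domain of mouse Erbin (Erbb2ip) as a glutathione S-transferase fusion in E. coli. The full sequenced construct is about 5.2 kb. It is maintained through a high-copy ColE1/pMB1-type origin and selected with ampicillin via the β-lactamase (AmpR) gene and its own promoter. Short annotated fragments of RSF ori, bom, rop, lacZα and yciV are remnants typical of the pGEX backbone rather than functional payload elements.

The expression cassette consists of the strong hybrid tac promoter followed by a lac operator, driving the Schistosoma japonicum GST coding sequence. Immediately downstream, on the same strand, lies a roughly 270–280 bp segment matching mouse Erbin. The record lists the insert as 282 bp with no mutations, covering the protein's single PDZ domain ("1/1"). The short gap between GST and the insert corresponds to the linker and cloning region of the vector. In pGEX-4T-series vectors this region normally carries a thrombin cleavage site, although that site is not annotated here and the exact cloning sites are recorded as unknown. A plasmid-borne lacI gene with its own promoter supplies lac repressor, which keeps the tac promoter off until induction with IPTG.

The GST tag allows affinity capture of the fusion on glutathione resin, making the construct suited to producing recombinant PDZ domain for binding assays, pull-downs or protein-domain arrays. The associated publication concerns PDZ and 14-3-3 interactions with the C-terminus of PRMT5, which is consistent with use as a probe for PDZ–ligand recognition.
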