Addgene plasmid #250086: pGEX-Erbin-PDZ-1
Purpose: Bacterial expression of Erbin PDZ domain 1
Depositing lab: Mark Bedford. Depositing organization: University of Texas MD Anderson Cancer Center. Publication: PRMT5 C-terminal Phosphorylation Modulates a 14-3-3/PDZ Interaction Switch. Espejo AB, Gao G, Black K, Gayatri S, Veland N, Kim J, Chen T, Sudol M, Walker C, Bedford MT. J Biol Chem. 2017 Feb 10;292(6):2255-2265. doi: 10.1074/jbc.M116.760330. Epub 2016 Dec 28. PubMed 28031468.
Backbone
  Vector backbone: pGEX-4T-1
  Backbone size w/o insert (bp): 4900
  Vector type: Bacterial Expression
Growth in bacteria
  Bacterial resistance: Ampicillin, 100 μg/mL
  Growth temperature: 37°C
  Growth strain: DH5alpha
  Copy number: High Copy
Gene/Insert
  Gene/Insert name: Erbin (1/1)
  Species: M. musculus (mouse)
  Insert size (bp): 282
  Mutation: None
  Entrez Gene: Erbin (a.k.a. 1700028E05Rik, Erbb2ip, mKIAA1225)
  Cloning method: Restriction Enzyme; 5′ cloning site Unknown (unknown if destroyed)
Terms and licenses: Academic/Nonprofit Terms; Industry Terms: Not Available to Industry
Depositor comments: UniProt ID: Q80TH2
How to cite: pGEX-Erbin-PDZ-1 was a gift from Mark Bedford (Addgene plasmid # 250086 ; http://n2t.net/addgene:250086 ; RRID:Addgene_250086)
